>Addgene plasmid #107120 | pET21d-colEdes12/Imdes12 | addgene full sequence | sequence record 204353 | Addgene NGS Result
GTAGAAAAGATCAAAGGATCTTCTTGAGATCCTTTTTTTCTGCGCGTAATCTGCTGCTTGCAAACAAAAA
AACCACCGCTACCAGCGGTGGTTTGTTTGCCGGATCAAGAGCTACCAACTCTTTTTCCGAAGGTAACTGG
CTTCAGCAGAGCGCAGATACCAAATACTGTCCTTCTAGTGTAGCCGTAGTTAGGCCACCACTTCAAGAAC
TCTGTAGCACCGCCTACATACCTCGCTCTGCTAATCCTGTTACCAGTGGCTGCTGCCAGTGGCGATAAGT
CGTGTCTTACCGGGTTGGACTCAAGACGATAGTTACCGGATAAGGCGCAGCGGTCGGGCTGAACGGGGGG
TTCGTGCACACAGCCCAGCTTGGAGCGAACGACCTACACCGAACTGAGATACCTACAGCGTGAGCTATGA
GAAAGCGCCACGCTTCCCGAAGGGAGAAAGGCGGACAGGTATCCGGTAAGCGGCAGGGTCGGAACAGGAG
AGCGCACGAGGGAGCTTCCAGGGGGAAACGCCTGGTATCTTTATAGTCCTGTCGGGTTTCGCCACCTCTG
ACTTGAGCGTCGATTTTTGTGATGCTCGTCAGGGGGGCGGAGCCTATGGAAAAACGCCAGCAACGCGGCC
TTTTTACGGTTCCTGGCCTTTTGCTGGCCTTTTGCTCACATGTTCTTTCCTGCGTTATCCCCTGATTCTG
TGGATAACCGTATTACCGCCTTTGAGTGAGCTGATACCGCTCGCCGCAGCCGAACGACCGAGCGCAGCGA
GTCAGTGAGCGAGGAAGCGGAAGAGCGCCTGATGCGGTATTTTCTCCTTACGCATCTGTGCGGTATTTCA
CACCGCAATGGTGCACTCTCAGTACAATCTGCTCTGATGCCGCATAGTTAAGCCAGTATACACTCCGCTA
TCGCTACGTGACTGGGTCATGGCTGCGCCCCGACACCCGCCAACACCCGCTGACGCGCCCTGACGGGCTT
GTCTGCTCCCGGCATCCGCTTACAGACAAGCTGTGACCGTCTCCGGGAGCTGCATGTGTCAGAGGTTTTC
ACCGTCATCACCGAAACGCGCGAGGCAGCTGCGGTAAAGCTCATCAGCGTGGTCGTGAAGCGATTCACAG
ATGTCTGCCTGTTCATCCGCGTCCAGCTCGTTGAGTTTCTCCAGAAGCGTTAATGTCTGGCTTCTGATAA
AGCGGGCCATGTTAAGGGCGGTTTTTTCCTGTTTGGTCACTGATGCCTCCGTGTAAGGGGGATTTCTGTT
CATGGGGGTAATGATACCGATGAAACGAGAGAGGATGCTCACGATACGGGTTACTGATGATGAACATGCC
CGGTTACTGGAACGTTGTGAGGGTAAACAACTGGCGGTATGGATGCGGCGGGACCAGAGAAAAATCACTC
AGGGTCAATGCCAGCGCTTCGTTAATACAGATGTAGGTGTTCCACAGGGTAGCCAGCAGCATCCTGCGAT
GCAGATCCGGAACATAATGGTGCAGGGCGCTGACTTCCGCGTTTCCAGACTTTACGAAACACGGAAACCG
AAGACCATTCATGTTGTTGCTCAGGTCGCAGACGTTTTGCAGCAGCAGTCGCTTCACGTTCGCTCGCGTA
TCGGTGATTCATTCTGCTAACCAGTAAGGCAACCCCGCCAGCCTAGCCGGGTCCTCAACGACAGGAGCAC
GATCATGCGCACCCGTGGGGCCGCCATGCCGGCGATAATGGCCTGCTTCTCGCCGAAACGTTTGGTGGCG
GGACCAGTGACGAAGGCTTGAGCGAGGGCGTGCAAGATTCCGAATACCGCAAGCGACAGGCCGATCATCG
TCGCGCTCCAGCGAAAGCGGTCCTCGCCGAAAATGACCCAGAGCGCTGCCGGCACCTGTCCTACGAGTTG
CATGATAAAGAAGACAGTCATAAGTGCGGCGACGATAGTCATGCCCCGCGCCCACCGGAAGGAGCTGACT
GGGTTGAAGGCTCTCAAGGGCATCGGTCGAGATCCCGGTGCCTAATGAGTGAGCTAACTTACATTAATTG
CGTTGCGCTCACTGCCCGCTTTCCAGTCGGGAAACTGTCGTGCCAGCTGCATTAATGAATCGGCCAACGC
GCGGGGAGAGGCGGTTTGCGTATTGGGCGCCAGGGTGGTTTTTCTTTTCACCAGTGAGACGGGCAACAGC
TGATTGCCCTTCACCGCCTGGCCCTGAGAGAGTTGCAGCAAGCGGTCCACGCTGGTTTGCCCCAGCAGGC
GAAAATCCTGTTTGATGGTGGTTAACGGCGGGATATAACATGAGCTGTCTTCGGTATCGTCGTATCCCAC
TACCGAGATATCCGCACCAACGCGCAGCCCGGACTCGGTAATGGCGCGCATTGCGCCCAGCGCCATCTGA
TCGTTGGCAACCAGCATCGCAGTGGGAACGATGCCCTCATTCAGCATTTGCATGGTTTGTTGAAAACCGG
ACATGGCACTCCAGTCGCCTTCCCGTTCCGCTATCGGCTGAATTTGATTGCGAGTGAGATATTTATGCCA
GCCAGCCAGACGCAGACGCGCCGAGACAGAACTTAATGGGCCCGCTAACAGCGCGATTTGCTGGTGACCC
AATGCGACCAGATGCTCCACGCCCAGTCGCGTACCGTCTTCATGGGAGAAAATAATACTGTTGATGGGTG
TCTGGTCAGAGACATCAAGAAATAACGCCGGAACATTAGTGCAGGCAGCTTCCACAGCAATGGCATCCTG
GTCATCCAGCGGATAGTTAATGATCAGCCCACTGACGCGTTGCGCGAGAAGATTGTGCACCGCCGCTTTA
CAGGCTTCGACGCCGCTTCGTTCTACCATCGACACCACCACGCTGGCACCCAGTTGATCGGCGCGAGATT
TAATCGCCGCGACAATTTGCGACGGCGCGTGCAGGGCCAGACTGGAGGTGGCAACGCCAATCAGCAACGA
CTGTTTGCCCGCCAGTTGTTGTGCCACGCGGTTGGGAATGTAATTCAGCTCCGCCATCGCCGCTTCCACT
TTTTCCCGCGTTTTCGCAGAAACGTGGCTGGCCTGGTTCACCACGCGGGAAACGGTCTGATAAGAGACAC
CGGCATACTCTGCGACATCGTATAACGTTACTGGTTTCACATTCACCACCCTGAATTGACTCTCTTCCGG
GCGCTATCATGCCATACCGCGAAAGGTTTTGCGCCATTCGATGGTGTCCGGGATCTCGACGCTCTCCCTT
ATGCGACTCCTGCATTAGGAAGCAGCCCAGTAGTAGGTTGAGGCCGTTGAGCACCGCCGCCGCAAGGAAT
GGTGCATGCAAGGAGATGGCGCCCAACAGTCCCCCGGCCACGGGGCCTGCCACCATACCCACGCCGAAAC
AAGCGCTCATGAGCCCGAAGTGGCGAGCCCGATCTTCCCCATCGGTGATGTCGGCGATATAGGCGCCAGC
AACCGCACCTGTGGCGCCGGTGATGCCGGCCACGATGCGTCCGGCGTAGAGGATCGAGATCTCGATCCCG
CGAAATTAATACGACTCACTATAGGGGAATTGTGAGCGGATAACAATTCCCCTCTAGAAATAATTTTGTT
TAACTTTAAGAAGGAGATATACCATGGAGTCTAAACGTAACAAACCGGGTAAAGCCACTGGCAAAGGTAA
ACCTGTCGGCGACAAATGGCTGGATGACGCCGGTAAAGACTCTGGTGCGCCGATCCCAGACCGTATCGCG
GACAAACTGCGTGACAAAGAATTCAAAAACTTCGACGACTTCAAGAAAAAGTTTTGGAAAGAAGTTTCTA
AAGACCCAGATCTCTCTAAGCAGTTCAAAGGCTCTAACCGTGAAAACATCAAGCAGGGTATTGCGCCGTT
TGCGCGTCAGAAAGACCAGGTCGGTGGTCGTCGTGTTTTCGAACTGCACCACGATAAACCAATCTCTCAG
GACGGTGGTGTTTACGACATGAACAACATCCGTGTTACCACCCCGAAACGTCACATCGACATCCACCGGG
GTAAGTAAAAATGGAACTGAAACACTCTATCTCTGACTACACCGAAGCGGAATTTCTGGAATTCGTTAAG
GAAATCTGCCAGAAAAACTCTGCGGGTGAACTGGACGAATCTCTGTTCAAACTGGTTACCGAATTTGAAC
GTCTGACCGAACACCCGGACGGTTCTGACCTGATCTACTATCCGCGTGACGATCGCGAAGATTCTCCGGA
AGGTATCGTTAAAGAAATCAAAGAGTGGCGTGCGGCGAACGGTAAATCTGGTTTCAAACAAGGCCTCGAG
CACCACCACCACCACCACTGAGATCCGGCTGCTAACAAAGCCCGAAAGGAAGCTGAGTTGGCTGCTGCCA
CCGCTGAGCAATAACTAGCATAACCCCTTGGGGCCTCTAAACGGGTCTTGAGGGGTTTTTTGCTGAAAGG
AGGAACTATATCCGGATTGGCGAATGGG
[124 nt withheld, positions 4439-4562]
C
[91 nt withheld, positions 4564-4654]
A
[49 nt withheld, positions 4656-4704]
CCTTTGACGTTGGAGTCCACGTTCTTTAATAGTGGACTCTTGTTCCAAACTGGAACAACACTCAACCCTA
TCTCGGTCTATTCTTTTGATTTATAAGGGATTTTGCCGATTTCGGCCTATTGGTTAAAAAATGAGCTGAT
TTAACAAAAATTTAACGCGAATTTTAACAAAATATTAACGCTTACAATTTAGGTGGCACTTTTCGGGGAA
ATGTGCGCGGAACCCCTATTTGTTTATTTTTCTAAATACATTCAAATATGTATCCGCTCATGAGACAATA
ACCCTGATAAATGCTTCAATAATATTGAAAAAGGAAGAGTATGAGTATTCAACATTTCCGTGTCGCCCTT
ATTCCCTTTTTTGCGGCATTTTGCCTTCCTGTTTTTGCTCACCCAGAAACGCTGGTGAAAGTAAAAGATG
CTGAAGATCAGTTGGGTGCACGAGTGGGTTACATCGAACTGGATCTCAACAGCGGTAAGATCCTTGAGAG
TTTTCGCCCCGAAGAACGTTTTCCAATGATGAGCACTTTTAAAGTTCTGCTATGTGGCGCGGTATTATCC
CGTATTGACGCCGGGCAAGAGCAACTCGGTCGCCGCATACACTATTCTCAGAATGACTTGGTTGAGTACT
CACCAGTCACAGAAAAGCATCTTACGGATGGCATGACAGTAAGAGAATTATGCAGTGCTGCCATAACCAT
GAGTGATAACACTGCGGCCAACTTACTTCTGACAACGATCGGAGGACCGAAGGAGCTAACCGCTTTTTTG
CACAACATGGGGGATCATGTAACTCGCCTTGATCGTTGGGAACCGGAGCTGAATGAAGCCATACCAAACG
ACGAGCGTGACACCACGATGCCTGCAGCAATGGCAACAACGTTGCGCAAACTATTAACTGGCGAACTACT
TACTCTAGCTTCCCGGCAACAATTAATAGACTGGATGGAGGCGGATAAAGTTGCAGGACCACTTCTGCGC
TCGGCCCTTCCGGCTGGCTGGTTTATTGCTGATAAATCTGGAGCCGGTGAGCGTGGGTCTCGCGGTATCA
TTGCAGCACTGGGGCCAGATGGTAAGCCCTCCCGTATCGTAGTTATCTACACGACGGGGAGTCAGGCAAC
TATGGATGAACGAAATAGACAGATCGCTGAGATAGGTGCCTCACTGATTAAGCATTGGTAACTGTCAGAC
CAAGTTTACTCATATATACTTTAGATTGATTTAAAACTTCATTTTTAATTTAAAAGGATCTAGGTGAAGA
TCCTTTTTGATAATCTCATGACCAAAATCCCTTAACGTGAGTTTTCGTTCCACTGAGCGTCAGACCCC
Features (pLannotate 1.2.2; 20 found; start..end, strand, type, name):
     24..612     +  rep_origin     ori: high-copy-number ColE1/pMB1/pBR322/pUC origin of replication
    798..937     -  misc_feature   bom: basis of mobility region from pBR322
   1039..1230    -  CDS            rop: Rop protein, which maintains plasmids at low copy number; rop
   1247..1627    +  CDS            YPB1_ECOLX: Protein predicted: Swiss-Prot protein existence level 4. From Escherichia coli.
   1699..1990    -  CDS            TcR (fragment): tetracycline efflux protein; tet; confers resistance to tetracycline
   2005..2026    -  protein_bind   CAP binding site: CAP binding activates transcription in the presence of cAMP. E. coli catabolite activator protein
   2039..3120    -  CDS            lacI: lac repressor; lacI; The lac repressor binds to the lac operator to inhibit transcription in E. coli. This inhibition can be relieved by adding lactose or isopropyl-β-D-thiogalactopyranoside (IPTG).
   3121..3198    -  promoter       lacI promoter: lacI
   3206..3485    -  CDS            TcR (fragment): tetracycline efflux protein; tet; confers resistance to tetracycline
   3507..3525    +  promoter       T7 promoter: promoter for bacteriophage T7 RNA polymerase
   3526..3550    +  protein_bind   lac operator: The lac repressor binds to the lac operator to inhibit transcription in E. coli. This inhibition can be relieved by adding lactose or isopropyl-β-D-thiogalactopyranoside (IPTG). lac repressor encoded by lacI
   3565..3587    +  RBS            RBS: efficient ribosome binding site from bacteriophage T7 gene 10 (Olins and Rangwala, 1989)
   3609..3995    +  CDS            col (fragment): CEA2_ECOLX - Also known as ceaB. Experimental evidence at protein level: Swiss-Prot protein existence level 1. Colicins are polypeptide toxins produced by and active against E.coli and closely related bacteria. From Escherichia coli.
   4001..4264    +  CDS            imm: IMM2_ECOLX - Also known as ceiB. Experimental evidence at protein level: Swiss-Prot protein existence level 1. This protein is able to protect a cell, which harbors the plasmid ColE2 encoding colicin E2, against colicin E2. From Escherichia coli.
   4271..4288    +  CDS            9xHis (fragment): 9xHis affinity tag
   4298..4347    +  CDS            SET1 (fragment): solubility-enhancement tag derived from T7 phage gene 10B
   4355..4402    +  terminator     T7 terminator: transcription terminator for bacteriophage T7 RNA polymerase
   4439..4867    +  rep_origin     f1 ori (sequence partly withheld): f1 bacteriophage origin of replication; arrow indicates direction of (+) strand synthesis
   4920..5024    +  promoter       AmpR promoter: bla
   5025..5885    +  CDS            AmpR: β-lactamase; bla; confers resistance to ampicillin, carbenicillin, and related antibiotics
