[The description below was written by a language model from this plasmid's Addgene catalogue record and pLannotate feature annotations shown in this document.]
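Description:
pET21d-colEdes12/Imdes12 is a bacterial expression plasmid built on the pET21d backbone for co-producing a computationally designed colicin endonuclease and its matching immunity protein, the pair designated des12. It replicates in E. coli from a ColE1/pMB1-type origin, accompanied by the pBR322 bom region and the rop gene. The catalogue entry lists it as high copy. Selection is by ampicillin resistance through the β-lactamase gene. An f1 origin is also present, which allows single-stranded DNA production. The annotation software additionally flags short tetracycline-resistance fragments flanking the lacI cassette, which are backbone remnants rather than a functional marker. The sequenced record is about 6.0 kb.

The synthetic insert sits between the NcoI and XhoI sites, downstream of a T7 promoter, a lac operator and the T7 gene 10 ribosome binding site, and is followed by the T7 terminator. The two open reading frames lie in tandem on one transcript, with the endonuclease gene first and the immunity gene second, separated by only two nucleotides. The feature table matches them to the colicin E2 DNase fragment and the Im2 immunity protein, consistent with the designs being derived from that family. The backbone-encoded C-terminal hexahistidine tag is fused to the immunity protein, so the complex can be captured through that partner. The plasmid-borne lacI and the operator keep transcription repressed until IPTG induction in a host that supplies T7 RNA polymerase. Co-expression of the immunity protein presumably neutralises the toxic nuclease during production. The construct was made to express and characterise one member of a network of designed, highly specific protein-interaction pairs.
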