Addgene plasmid #107120: pET21d-colEdes12/Imdes12
Purpose: plasmid for expression of computationally designed colicin endonuclease and immunity pair, des12
Depositing lab: Sarel Fleishman. Depositing organization: Weizmann Institute of Science. Publication: Ultrahigh specificity in a network of computationally designed protein-interaction pairs. Netzer R, Listov D, Lipsh R, Dym O, Albeck S, Knop O, Kleanthous C, Fleishman SJ. Nat Commun. 2018 Dec 11;9(1):5286. doi: 10.1038/s41467-018-07722-9. PubMed 30538236.
Backbone
  Vector backbone: pET21d
  Backbone size w/o insert (bp): 5440
  Vector type: Bacterial Expression
Growth in bacteria
  Bacterial resistance: Ampicillin, 100 μg/mL
  Growth temperature: 37°C
  Growth strain: T7 Express lysY/Iq (NEB)
  Copy number: High Copy
Gene/Insert
  Gene/Insert name: colEdes12/Imdes12
  Species: Synthetic
  Promoter: T7
  Tag / fusion protein: His-tag (C terminal on backbone)
  Cloning method: Restriction Enzyme; 5′ cloning site NcoI (not destroyed); 3′ cloning site XhoI (not destroyed)
  Sequencing primers: 5′ TAATACGACTCACTATAGGG; 3′ GCTAGTTATTGCTCAGCGG
Terms and licenses: Academic/Nonprofit Terms; Industry Terms: Not Available to Industry
Depositor comments: Two genes in tandem (colE, Im), separated by 2 nucleotides (AA). See partial sequences. AA sequence of colEdes12: MESKRNKPGKATGKGKPVGDKWLDDAGKDSGAPIPDRIADKLRDKEFKNFDDFKKKFWKEVSKDPDLSKQFKGSNRENIKQGIAPFARQKDQVGGRRVFELHHDKPISQDGGVYDMNNIRVTTPKRHIDIHRGK and AA sequence of Imdes12: MELKHSISDYTEAEFLEFVKEICQKNSAGELDESLFKLVTEFERLTEHPDGSDLIYYPRDDREDSPEGIVKEIKEWRAANGKSGFKQGLEHHHHHH
How to cite: pET21d-colEdes12/Imdes12 was a gift from Sarel Fleishman (Addgene plasmid # 107120 ; http://n2t.net/addgene:107120 ; RRID:Addgene_107120)
